Addgene plasmid #184866: pSWAP_Entry_HA
Purpose: pSwap plasmid part with HA homology arms
Depositing lab: Patrick Sobetzko. Depositing organization: Philipps-Universitaet Marburg. Publication: A multifunctional system for genome editing and large-scale interspecies gene transfer. Teufel M, Klein CA, Mager M, Sobetzko P. Nat Commun. 2022 Jun 14;13(1):3430. doi: 10.1038/s41467-022-30843-1. PubMed 35701417.
Backbone
  Vector backbone: Entry vector
  Vector type: Bacterial Expression
Growth in bacteria
  Bacterial resistance: Kanamycin, 50 μg/mL
  Growth temperature: 37°C
  Growth strain: ccdB Survival
  Copy number: High Copy
Gene/Insert
  Gene/Insert name: lacZalpha,ccdB
  Species: E. coli, lambda phage
  Cloning method: Unknown
Terms and licenses: Academic/Nonprofit Terms; Industry Terms: Not Available to Industry
Depositor comments: Please visit https://arxiv.org/pdf/2111.11880.pdf for preprint.
How to cite: pSWAP_Entry_HA was a gift from Patrick Sobetzko (Addgene plasmid # 184866 ; http://n2t.net/addgene:184866 ; RRID:Addgene_184866)
