[The description below was written by a language model from this plasmid's Addgene catalogue record and pLannotate feature annotations shown in this document.]
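Description:
pSWAP_Entry_HA is a small (about 3.2 kb) bacterial entry vector that forms one part of the pSwap plasmid system, a modular toolkit described by its depositors for genome editing and large-scale interspecies gene transfer. According to the record, this particular part is the one intended to carry the "HA" homology arms. It replicates in E. coli from a high-copy ColE1/pUC-type origin and is selected with kanamycin, with the aminoglycoside phosphotransferase gene annotated as lying directly downstream of an AmpR (bla) promoter, which presumably drives it.

The payload is a lacZα–ccdB cassette, which most likely serves as a replaceable placeholder. The annotated lac regulatory region (CAP binding site, lac promoter and lac operator) precedes a pUC18/19-type multiple cloning site and a lacZα fragment, which can give blue/white screening in a suitable α-complementing host. Downstream lie a partial ccdA sequence and a complete ccdB open reading frame. CcdB is a gyrase-poisoning toxin that kills standard E. coli strains, which is why the empty plasmid is kept in a ccdB-tolerant strain. In entry vectors of this design, replacing the cassette with the desired fragment, here presumably user-chosen homology arms, removes both the toxin and the colour marker, so that correct clones survive in ordinary strains and appear white.

The record lists the cloning method as unknown, and no restriction or recombination sites flanking the cassette are annotated, so the assembly chemistry cannot be stated. Short hits to lacI, a pBR322 bom region and a plant PDK intron are fragmentary matches and are probably carry-over sequence rather than functional elements.
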