Features (pLannotate 1.2.2; 13 found; start..end, strand, type, name):
    543..1131    -  rep_origin     ori: high-copy-number ColE1/pMB1/pBR322/pUC origin of replication
   1461..1503    +  CDS            lacI (fragment): lac repressor; lacI; The lac repressor binds to the lac operator to inhibit transcription in E. coli. This inhibition can be relieved by adding lactose or isopropyl-β-D-thiogalactopyranoside (IPTG).
   1516..1537    +  protein_bind   CAP binding site: CAP binding activates transcription in the presence of cAMP. E. coli catabolite activator protein
   1552..1582    +  promoter       lac promoter: promoter for the E. coli lac operon
   1590..1606    +  protein_bind   lac operator: The lac repressor binds to the lac operator to inhibit transcription in E. coli. This inhibition can be relieved by adding lactose or isopropyl-β-D-thiogalactopyranoside (IPTG). lac repressor encoded by lacI
   1643..1699    -  misc_feature   MCS: pUC18/19 multiple cloning site
   1696..1853    +  CDS            lacZα (fragment): LacZα fragment of β-galactosidase; lacZ fragment
   1859..1950    -  misc_feature   bom (fragment): basis of mobility region from pBR322
   1950..2037    +  intron         PDK intron (fragment): pdk; modified pyruvate orthophosphate dikinase intron from Flaveria trinervia 3.0
   2128..2286    +  CDS            ccdA (fragment): CCDA_ECO57 - Also known as H, letA. Experimental evidence at protein level: Swiss-Prot protein existence level 1. Antitoxin component of a type II toxin-antitoxin (TA) system which inhibits the post-segregational killing (PSK) of plasmid-free cells, also referred to as a plasmid addiction system. Binds to and blocks the activity of CcdB; will also remove bound CcdB protein from the CcdB-GyrA complex by forming a CcdA-CcdB complex, a process termed rejuvenation. Functions as a transcriptional corepressor for the ccdAB operon, repression also requires CcdB (By similarity). From Escherichia coli
   2291..2593    +  CDS            ccdB: CCDB_ECOLI - Also known as G, letB, letD. Experimental evidence at protein level: Swiss-Prot protein existence level 1. Toxic component of a type II toxin-antitoxin (TA) system, functioning in plasmid maintainence. Responsible for the post- segregational killing (PSK) of plasmid-free cells, also referred to as a plasmid addiction system. Half-life of over 2 hours. Cell killing by CcdB is accompanied by filamentation, defects in chromosome and plasmid segregation, defects in cell division, formation of anucleate cells, decreased DNA synthesis and plasmid loss. Interferes with the activity of DN
   2814..2918    +  promoter       AmpR promoter: bla
   2919..483     +  CDS            KanR (across the origin): aminoglycoside phosphotransferase; aphA-3; confers resistance to kanamycin
>Addgene plasmid #184866 | pSWAP_Entry_HA | addgene full sequence | sequence record 363181 | Addgene NGS Result
GAACAAAGCCCTGAAAAGATTATCGAGCTGTATGCGGAGTGCATCAGGCTCTTTCACTCCATCGACATAT
CGGATTGTCCCTATACGAATAGCTTAGACAGCCGCTTAGCCGAATTGGATTACTTACTGAATAACGATCT
GGCCGATGTGGATTGCGAAAACTGGGAAGAGGACACTCCATTTAAAGATCCGCGCGAGCTGTATGATTTT
TTAAAGACGGAAAAGCCCGAAGAGGAACTTGTCTTTTCCCACGGCGACCTGGGAGACAGCAACATCTTTG
TGAAAGATGGCAAAGTAAGTGGCTTTATTGATCTTGGGAGAAGCGGCAGGGCGGACAAGTGGTATGACAT
TGCCTTCTGCGTCCGGTCGCTCAGGGAGGATATCGGGGAAGAACAGTATGTCGAGCTATTTTTTGACTTA
CTGGGGATCAAGCCTGATTGGGAGAAAATAAAATATTATATTTTACTGGATGAATTGTTTTAGCTGTCAG
ACCAAGTTTACTCCGGGGCCAGGAACCGTAAAAAGGCCGCGTTGCTGGCGTTTTTCCATAGGCTCCGCCC
CCCTGACGAGCATCACAAAAATCGACGCTCAAGTCAGAGGTGGCGAAACCCGACAGGACTATAAAGATAC
CAGGCGTTTCCCCCTGGAAGCTCCCTCGTGCGCTCTCCTGTTCCGACCCTGCCGCTTACCGGATACCTGT
CCGCCTTTCTCCCTTCGGGAAGCGTGGCGCTTTCTCATAGCTCACGCTGTAGGTATCTCAGTTCGGTGTA
GGTCGTTCGCTCCAAGCTGGGCTGTGTGCACGAACCCCCCGTTCAGCCCGACCGCTGCGCCTTATCCGGT
AACTATCGTCTTGAGTCCAACCCGGTAAGACACGACTTATCGCCACTGGCAGCAGCCACTGGTAACAGGA
TTAGCAGAGCGAGGTATGTAGGCGGTGCTACAGAGTTCTTGAAGTGGTGGCCTAACTACGGCTACACTAG
AAGAACAGTATTTGGTATCTGCGCTCTGCTGAAGCCAGTTACCTTCGGAAAAAGAGTTGGTAGCTCTTGA
TCCGGCAAACAAACCACCGCTGGTAGCGGTGGTTTTTTTGTTTGCAAGCAGCAGATTACGCGCAGAAAAA
AAGGATCTCAAGAAGATCCTTTGATCTTTTCTACGGGGTCTGACGCTCAGTGGAACGAAAACTCACGTTA
AGGGATTTTGGTCATGAGATTATCAAAAAGGATCTTCACCTAGATCCTTTTAAATTAAAAATGAAGTTTT
AAATCAATCTAAAGTATATATGAGTAAACTTGGTCTGGCGAAAAAACCCCGCCGAAGCGGGGTTTTTTGC
GGTCTGACTGCAGAAGACAGCCGTCGAGTTAGCTAGATATCGATACATTATAACAGTTCCTTCTGCAAAT
GTCAACTCCTATGGTAACCAAGGTCCAAACGGTGACGGCCGTTGAGACCCAGTGGTATGGGCAGCTGGCA
CGACAGGTTTCCCGACTGGAAAGCGGGCAGTGAGCGCAACGCAATTAATGTGAGTTAGCTCACTCATTAG
GCACCCCAGGCTTTACACTTTATGCTTCCGGCTCGTATGTTGTGTGGAATTGTGAGCGGATAACAATTTC
ACACAGGAAACAGCTATGACCATGATTACGCCAAGCTTGCATGCCTGCAGGTCGACTCTAGAGGATCCCC
GGGTACCGAGCTCGAATTCACTGGCCGTCGTTTTACAACGTCGTGACTGGGAAAACCCTGGCGTTACCCA
ACTTAATCGCCTTGCAGCACATCCCCCTTTCGCCAGCTGGCGTAATAGCGAAGAGGCCCGCACCGATCGC
CCTTCCCAACAGTTGCGCAGCCTGAATGGCGAATGGCGCCTGATGCGGTATTTTCTCCTTACGCATCTGT
GCGGTATTTCACACCGCATATGGTGCACTCTCAGTACAATCTGCTCTGATGCCGCATAGTCGCGTGGATC
CGGCTTACTAAAAGCCAGATAACAGTATGCGTATTTGCGCGCTGATTTTTGCGGTATAAGAATATATACT
GATATGTATACCCGAAGTATGTCAAAAAGAGGTATGCTATGAAGCAGCGTATTACAGTGACAGTTGACAG
CGACAGCTATCAGTTGCTCAAGGCATATATGATGTCAATATCTCCGGTCTGGTAAGCACAACCATGCAGA
ATGAAGCCCGTCGTCTGCGTGCCGAACGCTGGAAAGCGGAAAATCAGGAAGGGATGGCTGAGGTCGCCCG
GTTTATTGAAATGAACGGCTCTTTTGCTGACGAGAACAGGGGCTGGTGAAATGCAGTTTAAGGTTTACAC
CTATAAAAGAGAGAGCCGTTATCGTCTGTTTGTGGATGTACAGAGTGATATTATTGACACGCCCGGGCGA
CGGATGGTGATCCCCCTGGCCAGTGCACGTCTGCTGTCAGATAAAGTCTCCCGTGAACTTTACCCGGTGG
TGCATATCGGGGATGAAAGCTGGCGCATGATGACCACCGATATGGCCAGTGTGCCTGTCTCCGTTATCGG
GGAAGAAGTGGCTGATCTCAGCCACCGCGAAAATGACATCAAAAACGCCATTAACCTGATGTTCTGGGGA
ATATAATTAAGCCAGCCCCGACACCCGCCAACACCCGCTGACGCGCCCTGACGGGCTTGTCTGCTCCCGG
CATCCGCTTACAGACAAGCTGTGACCCACTCAAGTGGGTCTCAGGAGCTGTCTTCCGTGACGAAAGGGCC
TCGTGATACGCCTATTTTTATAGGTTAATGTCATGATAATAATGGTTTCTTAGACGTCAGGTGGCACTTT
TCGGGGAAATGTGCGCGGAACCCCTATTTGTTTATTTTTCTAAATACATTCAAATATGTATCCGCTCATG
AGACAATAACCCTGATAAATGCTTCAATAATATTGAAAAAGGAAGAGTATGGCTAAAATGAGAATATCAC
CGGAATTGAAAAAACTGATCGAAAAATACCGCTGCGTAAAAGATACGGAAGGAATGTCTCCTGCTAAGGT
ATATAAGCTGGTGGGAGAAAATGAAAACCTATATTTAAAAATGACGGACAGCCGGTATAAAGGGACCACC
TATGATGTGGAACGGGAAAAGGACATGATGCTATGGCTGGAAGGAAAGCTGCCTGTTCCAAAGGTCCTGC
ACTTTGAACGGCATGATGGCTGGAGCAATCTGCTAATGAGTGAGGCCGATGGCGTCCTTTGCTCGGAAGA
GTATGAAGAT
